Addgene plasmid #49622: pTH-NI(A)-mVenus
Purpose: (Empty Backbone) Destination Vector for TALEColor-mVenus
Depositing lab: Thoru Pederson. Depositing organization: University of Massachusetts, Worcester. Publication: Visualization of repetitive DNA sequences in human chromosomes with transcription activator-like effectors. Ma H, Reyes-Gutierrez P, Pederson T. Proc Natl Acad Sci U S A. 2013 Dec 9. 10.1073/pnas.1319097110 PubMed 24324157.
Backbone
  Vector backbone: pcDNA4/TO
  Backbone manufacturer: Invitrogen
  Backbone size (bp): 5500
  Vector type: Mammalian Expression, TALEN
  Promoter: CMV
  Selectable markers: Hygromycin
  Tag / fusion protein: mVenus (C terminal on backbone)
Growth in bacteria
  Bacterial resistance: Chloramphenicol and Ampicillin, 25 & 100 μg/mL
  Growth temperature: 37°C
  Growth strain: ccdB Survival
  Copy number: High Copy
Gene/Insert
  Cloning method: Restriction Enzyme
Terms and licenses: Academic/Nonprofit Terms; Industry Terms: Not Available to Industry
Depositor comments: This destination vector for TALEs is compatible with the Zhang Lab TALE Toolbox.
How to cite: pTH-NI(A)-mVenus was a gift from Thoru Pederson (Addgene plasmid # 49622 ; http://n2t.net/addgene:49622 ; RRID:Addgene_49622)
