[The description below was written by a language model from this plasmid's Addgene catalogue record.]
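Description:
pTH-NI(A)-mVenus is an empty destination vector for building fluorescent TALE proteins ("TALEColor") for expression in mammalian cells. It is based on the Invitrogen pcDNA4/TO backbone, listed at about 5.5 kb, and uses the CMV promoter to drive expression. An mVenus coding sequence on the backbone is positioned so that it is fused to the C terminus of whatever TALE is assembled into the vector. The name suggests that the vector supplies a terminal NI repeat, the repeat-variable diresidue that recognises adenine, so this version would suit targets ending in A. The record does not state this explicitly, and no feature table is provided to confirm the layout.

In bacteria the plasmid is maintained at high copy under dual chloramphenicol and ampicillin selection, and it must be propagated in a ccdB-tolerant strain. This indicates that the cloning site holds a ccdB/chloramphenicol-resistance counterselection cassette. Replacing that cassette with a custom TALE repeat array removes the toxic gene, so correct recombinants can be recovered in ordinary strains. Cloning is by restriction enzyme, and the depositor notes compatibility with a widely used TALE assembly toolbox, so repeat arrays built with that system can be placed directly into this backbone. Hygromycin is recorded as the selectable marker for mammalian cells.

The associated work used such TALE–fluorescent protein fusions to visualise repetitive DNA sequences in human chromosomes. The vector's typical use is therefore generating sequence-specific, mVenus-labelled DNA-binding probes for imaging genomic repeats in cells, rather than nucleases, despite the "TALEN" category in the catalogue.
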