>Addgene plasmid #49622 | pTH-NI(A)-mVenus | addgene partial sequence | sequence record 76136 | CMV-F
CTATATAAGCAGAGCTCTCCCTATCAGTGATAGAGATCTCCCTATCAGTGATAGAGATCGTCGACGAGCT
CGTTTAGTGAACCGTCAGATCGCCTGGAGACGCCATCCACGCTGTTTTGACCTCCATAGAAGACACCGGG
ACCGATCCAGCCTGGCGCGCCGGTTCTGGATCCGGTTCTCAATTGGGTTCTACCGGTTAGGGGCCACCAT
GGACTATAAGGACCACGACGGAGACTACAAGGATCATGATATTGATTACAAAGACGATGACGATAAGATG
GCCCCAAAGAAGAAGCGGAAGGTCGGTATCCACGGAGTCCCAGCAGCCGTAGATTTGAGAACTTTGGGAT
ATTCACAGCAGCAGCAGGAAAAGATCAAGCCCAAAGTGAGGTCGACAGTCGCGCAGCATCACGAAGCGCT
GGTGGGTCATGGGTTTACACATGCCCACATCGTAGCCTTGTCGCAGCACCCTGCAGCCCTTGGCACGGTC
GCCGTCAAGTACCAGGACATGATTGCGGCGTTGCCGGAAGCCACACATGAGGCGATCGTCGGTGTGGGGA
AACAGTGGAGCGGAGCCCGAGCGCTTGAGGCCCTGTTGACGGTCGCGGGAGAGCTGAGAGGGCCTCCCCT
TCAGCTGGACACGGGCCAGTTGCTGAAGATCGCGAAGCGGGGAGGAGTCACGGCGGTCGAGGCGGTGCAC
GCGTGGCGCAATGCGCTCACGGGAGCACCCCTCAACCTGACAGAGACCGCGGCCGCATTAGGCACCCCAG
GCTTTACACTTTATGCTTCCGGCTCGTATAATGTGTGGATTTTGAGTTAGGATCCGTCGAGATTTTCAGG
AGCTAAGGAAGCTAAAATGGAGAAAAAAATCACTGGATATACCACCGTTGATATATCCCAATGGCATCGT
AAAGAACATTTTGAGGCATTTCAGTCAGTTGCTCAATGTACCTATAACCAGACCGTTCAGCTGGATATTA
CGGCCTTTTTAAAGAC
