>Addgene plasmid #49622 | pTH-NI(A)-mVenus | addgene partial sequence | sequence record 77065 | BGH-rev 5'-TAGAAGGCACAGTCGAGG-3'
GCTCGTCCATGCCGAGAGTGATCCCGGCGGCGGTCACGAACTCCAGCAGGACCATGTGATCGCGCTTCTC
GTTGGGGTCTTTGCTCAGCTTGGACTGGTAGCTCAGGTAGTGGTTGTCGGGCAGCAGCACGGGGCCGTCG
CCGATGGGGGTGTTCTGCTGGTAGTGGTCGGCGAGCTGCACGCCGCCGTCCTCGATGTTGTGGCGGATCT
TGAAGTTGGCCTTGATGCCGTTCTTCTGCTTGTCGGCGGTGATATAGACGTTGTGGCTGTTGTAGTTGTA
CTCCAGCTTGTGCCCCAGGATGTTGCCGTCCTCCTTGAAGTCGATGCCCTTCAGCTCGATGCGGTTCACC
AGGGTGTCGCCCTCGAACTTCACCTCGGCGCGGGTCTTGTAGTTGCCGTCGTCCTTGAAGAAGATGGTGC
GCTCCTGGACGTAGCCTTCGGGCATGGCGGACTTGAAGAAGTCGTGCTGCTTCATGTGGTCGGGGTAGCG
GGCGAAGCACTGCAGGCCGTAGCCCAGGGTGGTCACGAGGGTGGGCCAGGGCACGGGCAGCTTGCCGGTG
GTGCAGATCAGCTTCAGGGTCAGCTTGCCGTAGGTGGCATCGCCCTCGCCCTCGCCGGACACGCTGAACT
TGTGGCCGTTTACGTCGCCGTCCAGCTCGACCAGGATGGGCACCACCCCGGTGAACAGCTCCTCGCCCTT
GCTCACCATACTTCCACTTCCCTGCAGGCCTGCCACTCGATGTGATGTCCTCTCGGGAATCCTTCTGTTG
GTCCGCTTAATCAATGCAGGCGCGTGCGGGAGCCCCTTCTTCACCGCAT
