>Addgene plasmid #49622 | pTH-NI(A)-mVenus | addgene partial sequence | sequence record 77726 | EGFP_N
AGGCCTGCCACTCGATGTGATGTCCTCTCGGGAATCCTTCTGTTGGTCCGCTTAATCAATGCAGGCGCGT
GCGGGAGCCCCTTCTTCACCGCATCCAAGGCGGGTCGTCCGCCGAGGCAGGCCAGCGCTACAAGATGATC
ATTAGTGAGTGCGGCCAGCGCGGGGTCCGGCCTCGAAAGCTGGGCCACGATTGACTCCAGTGCGGGTCTG
CCCCCGATGTTGGATGCAATAGCCACTACCTGCTCAGGCGTGAGTCGAGACCGTCGACCTGCAGACTGGC
TGTGTATAAGGGAGCCTGACATTTATATTCCCCAGAACATCAGGTTAATGGCGTTTTTGATGTCATTTTC
GCGGTGGCTGAGATCAGCCACTTCTTCCCCGATAACGGAGACCGGCACACTGGCCATATCGGTGGTCATC
ATGCGCCAGCTTTCATCCCCGATATGCACCACCGGGTAAAGTTCACGGGAGACTTTATCTGACAGCAGAC
GTGCACTGGCCAGGGGGATCACCATCCGTCGCCCGGGCGTGTCAATAATATCACTCTGTACATCCACAAA
CAGACGATAACGGCTCTCTCTTTTATAGGTGTAAACCTTAAACTGCATTTCACCAGCCCCTGTTCTCGTC
AGCAAAAGAGCCGTTCATTTCAATAAACCGGGCGACCTCAGCCATCCCTTCCTGATTTTCCGCTTTCCAG
CGTTCGGCACGCAGACGACGGGCTTCATTCTGCATGGTTGTGCTTACCAGACCGGAGATATTGACATCAT
ATATGCCTTGAGCAACTGATAGCTGTCGCTGTCAACTGTCACTGTAATACGCTGCTTCATAGCATAC
