LOCUS       Exported 8609 bp ds-DNA circular SYN 13-MAY-2021
DEFINITION  Destination Vector for TALEColor-mVenus.
ACCESSION   .
VERSION     .
KEYWORDS    pTH-NI(A)-mVenus
SOURCE      synthetic DNA construct
  ORGANISM  synthetic DNA construct
REFERENCE   1 (bases 1 to 8609)
  AUTHORS   Ma H, Reyes-Gutierrez P, Pederson T
  TITLE     Visualization of repetitive DNA sequences in human chromosomes with
            transcription activator-like effectors.
  JOURNAL   Proc Natl Acad Sci U S A. 2013 Dec 9.
  PUBMED    24324157
REFERENCE   2 (bases 1 to 8609)
  AUTHORS   .
  TITLE     Direct Submission
  JOURNAL   Exported May 13, 2021 from SnapGene Server 1.1.58
            http://www.snapgene.com
FEATURES             Location/Qualifiers
     source          1..8609
                     /organism="synthetic DNA construct"
                     /mol_type="other DNA"
     primer_bind     complement(43..62)
                     /label=pRS-marker
                     /note="pRS vectors, use to sequence yeast selectable
                     marker"
     enhancer        234..613
                     /label=CMV enhancer
                     /note="human cytomegalovirus immediate early enhancer"
     promoter        614..817
                     /label=CMV promoter
                     /note="human cytomegalovirus (CMV) immediate early
                     promoter"
     primer_bind     768..788
                     /label=CMV-F
                     /note="Human CMV immediate early promoter, forward primer"
     protein_bind    819..837
                     /gene="tetO"
                     /label=tet operator
                     /bound_moiety="tetracycline repressor TetR"
                     /note="bacterial operator O2 for the tetR and tetA genes"
     protein_bind    840..858
                     /gene="tetO"
                     /label=tet operator
                     /bound_moiety="tetracycline repressor TetR"
                     /note="bacterial operator O2 for the tetR and tetA genes"
     primer_bind     868..892
                     /label=LNCX
                     /note="Human CMV promoter, forward primer"
     regulatory      1004..1013
                     /regulatory_class="other"
                     /note="vertebrate consensus sequence for strong initiation
                     of translation (Kozak, 1987)"
     CDS             1013..1078
                     /codon_start=1
                     /product="three tandem FLAG(R) epitope tags, followed by an
                     enterokinase cleavage site"
                     /label=3xFLAG
                     /translation="DYKDHDGDYKDHDIDYKDDDDK"
     CDS             1085..1105
                     /codon_start=1
                     /product="nuclear localization signal of SV40 (simian virus
                     40) large T antigen"
                     /label=SV40 NLS
                     /translation="PKKKRKV"
     promoter        1574..1604
                     /label=lac UV5 promoter
                     /note="E. coli lac promoter with an ""up"" mutation"
     CDS             1658..2317
                     /codon_start=1
                     /gene="cat"
                     /product="chloramphenicol acetyltransferase"
                     /label=CmR
                     /note="confers resistance to chloramphenicol"
                     /translation="MEKKITGYTTVDISQWHRKEHFEAFQSVAQCTYNQTVQLDITAFL
                     KTVKKNKHKFYPAFIHILARLMNAHPEFRMAMKDGELVIWDSVHPCYTVFHEQTETFSS
                     LWSEYHDDFRQFLHIYSQDVACYGENLAYFPKGFIENMFFVSANPWVSFTSFDLNVANM
                     DNFFAPVFTMGKYYTQGDKVLMPLAIQVHHAVCDGFHVGRMLNELQQYCDEWQGGA"
     primer_bind     complement(1724..1743)
                     /label=CAT-R
                     /note="Chloramphenicol resistance gene, reverse primer"
     CDS             2659..2964
                     /codon_start=1
                     /gene="ccdB"
                     /product="CcdB, a bacterial toxin that poisons DNA gyrase"
                     /label=ccdB
                     /note="Plasmids containing the ccdB gene cannot be
                     propagated in standard E. coli strains."
                     /translation="MQFKVYTYKRESRYRLFVDVQSDIIDTPGRRMVIPLASARLLSDK
                     VSRELYPVVHIGDESWRMMTTDMASVPVSVIGEEVADLSHRENDIKNAINLMFWGI"
     primer_bind     2843..2862
                     /label=ccdB-fwd
                     /note="ccdB gene, forward primer"
     CDS             3283..4002
                     /codon_start=1
                     /product="Venus YFP with monomerizing A206K mutation (Nagai
                     et al., 2002; Kremers et al., 2006)"
                     /label=mVenus
                     /note="mammalian codon-optimized"
                     /translation="MVSKGEELFTGVVPILVELDGDVNGHKFSVSGEGEGDATYGKLTL
                     KLICTTGKLPVPWPTLVTTLGYGLQCFARYPDHMKQHDFFKSAMPEGYVQERTIFFKDD
                     GNYKTRAEVKFEGDTLVNRIELKGIDFKEDGNILGHKLEYNYNSHNVYITADKQKNGIK
                     ANFKIRHNIEDGGVQLADHYQQNTPIGDGPVLLPDNHYLSYQSKLSKDPNEKRDHMVLL
                     EFVTAAGITLGMDELYK"
     primer_bind     complement(3328..3349)
                     /label=EGFP-N
                     /note="EGFP, reverse primer"
     primer_bind     complement(3589..3608)
                     /label=EXFP-R
                     /note="For distinguishing EGFP variants, reverse primer"
     primer_bind     3936..3957
                     /label=EGFP-C
                     /note="EGFP, forward primer"
     primer_bind     complement(4034..4051)
                     /label=BGH-rev
                     /note="Bovine growth hormone terminator, reverse primer.
                     Also called BGH reverse"
     polyA_signal    4040..4264
                     /label=bGH poly(A) signal
                     /note="bovine growth hormone polyadenylation signal"
     rep_origin      4310..4738
                     /direction=RIGHT
                     /label=f1 ori
                     /note="f1 bacteriophage origin of replication; arrow
                     indicates direction of (+) strand synthesis"
     primer_bind     complement(4397..4416)
                     /label=F1ori-R
                     /note="F1 origin, reverse primer"
     primer_bind     4607..4628
                     /label=F1ori-F
                     /note="F1 origin, forward primer"
     primer_bind     complement(4747..4767)
                     /label=pBABE 3'
                     /note="SV40 enhancer, reverse primer for pBABE vectors"
     promoter        4752..5081
                     /label=SV40 promoter
                     /note="SV40 enhancer and early promoter"
     rep_origin      4932..5067
                     /label=SV40 ori
                     /note="SV40 origin of replication"
     primer_bind     4994..5013
                     /label=SV40pro-F
                     /note="SV40 promoter/origin, forward primer"
     CDS             5130..6155
                     /codon_start=1
                     /gene="aph(4)-Ia"
                     /product="aminoglycoside phosphotransferase from E. coli"
                     /label=HygR
                     /note="confers resistance to hygromycin"
                     /translation="MKKPELTATSVEKFLIEKFDSVSDLMQLSEGEESRAFSFDVGGRG
                     YVLRVNSCADGFYKDRYVYRHFASAALPIPEVLDIGEFSESLTYCISRRAQGVTLQDLP
                     ETELPAVLQPVAEAMDAIAAADLSQTSGFGPFGPQGIGQYTTWRDFICAIADPHVYHWQ
                     TVMDDTVSASVAQALDELMLWAEDCPEVRHLVHADFGSNNVLTDNGRITAVIDWSEAMF
                     GDSQYEVANIFFWRPWLACMEQQTRYFERRHPELAGSPRLRAYMLRIGLDQLYQSLVDG
                     NFDDAAWAQGRCDAIVRSGAGTVGRTQIARRSAAVWTDGCVEVLADSGNRRPSTRPRAK
                     E"
     polyA_signal    6285..6406
                     /label=SV40 poly(A) signal
                     /note="SV40 polyadenylation signal"
     primer_bind     complement(6322..6341)
                     /label=SV40pA-R
                     /note="SV40 polyA, reverse primer"
     primer_bind     6376..6395
                     /label=EBV-rev
                     /note="SV40 polyA terminator, reverse primer"
     primer_bind     complement(6455..6471)
                     /label=M13 rev
                     /note="common sequencing primer, one of multiple similar
                     variants"
     primer_bind     complement(6455..6471)
                     /label=M13 Reverse
                     /note="In lacZ gene. Also called M13-rev"
     primer_bind     complement(6468..6490)
                     /label=M13/pUC Reverse
                     /note="In lacZ gene"
     protein_bind    6479..6495
                     /label=lac operator
                     /bound_moiety="lac repressor encoded by lacI"
                     /note="The lac repressor binds to the lac operator to
                     inhibit transcription in E. coli. This inhibition can be
                     relieved by adding lactose or
                     isopropyl-beta-D-thiogalactopyranoside (IPTG)."
     promoter        complement(6503..6533)
                     /label=lac promoter
                     /note="promoter for the E. coli lac operon"
     protein_bind    6548..6569
                     /label=CAP binding site
                     /bound_moiety="E. coli catabolite activator protein"
                     /note="CAP binding activates transcription in the presence
                     of cAMP."
     primer_bind     complement(6686..6703)
                     /label=L4440
                     /note="L4440 vector, forward primer"
     rep_origin      complement(6857..7442)
                     /direction=LEFT
                     /label=ori
                     /note="high-copy-number ColE1/pMB1/pBR322/pUC origin of
                     replication"
     primer_bind     complement(6937..6956)
                     /label=pBR322ori-F
                     /note="pBR322 origin, forward primer"
     CDS             complement(7613..8473)
                     /codon_start=1
                     /gene="bla"
                     /product="beta-lactamase"
                     /label=AmpR
                     /note="confers resistance to ampicillin, carbenicillin, and
                     related antibiotics"
                     /translation="MSIQHFRVALIPFFAAFCLPVFAHPETLVKVKDAEDQLGARVGYI
                     ELDLNSGKILESFRPEERFPMMSTFKVLLCGAVLSRIDAGQEQLGRRIHYSQNDLVEYS
                     PVTEKHLTDGMTVRELCSAAITMSDNTAANLLLTTIGGPKELTAFLHNMGDHVTRLDRW
                     EPELNEAIPNDERDTTMPVAMATTLRKLLTGELLTLASRQQLIDWMEADKVAGPLLRSA
                     LPAGWFIADKSGAGERGSRGIIAALGPDGKPSRIVVIYTTGSQATMDERNRQIAEIGAS
                     LIKHW"
     primer_bind     8236..8255
                     /label=Amp-R
                     /note="Ampicillin resistance gene, reverse primer"
     promoter        complement(8474..8578)
                     /gene="bla"
                     /label=AmpR promoter
ORIGIN
        1 acggatcggg agatctcccg atcccctatg gtgcactctc agtacaatct gctctgatgc
       61 cgcatagtta agccagtatc tgctccctgc ttgtgtgttg gaggtcgctg agtagtgcgc
      121 gagcaaaatt taagctacaa caaggcaagg cttgaccgac aattccatga agaatctgct
      181 tagggttagg cgttttgcgc tgcttcgcga tgtacgggcc agatatacgc gttgacattg
      241 attattgact agttattaat agtaatcaat tacggggtca ttagttcata gcccatatat
      301 ggagttccgc gttacataac ttacggtaaa tggcccgcct ggctgaccgc ccaacgaccc
      361 ccgcccattg acgtcaataa tgacgtatgt tcccatagta acgccaatag ggactttcca
      421 ttgacgtcaa tgggtggagt atttacggta aactgcccac ttggcagtac atcaagtgta
      481 tcatatgcca agtacgcccc ctattgacgt caatgacggt aaatggcccg cctggcatta
      541 tgcccagtac atgaccttat gggactttcc tacttggcag tacatctacg tattagtcat
      601 cgctattacc atggtgatgc ggttttggca gtacatcaat gggcgtggat agcggtttga
      661 ctcacgggga tttccaagtc tccaccccat tgacgtcaat gggagtttgt tttggcacca
      721 aaatcaacgg gactttccaa aatgtcgtaa caactccgcc ccattgacgc aaatgggcgg
      781 taggcgtgta cggtgggagg tctatataag cagagctctc cctatcagtg atagagatct
      841 ccctatcagt gatagagatc gtcgacgagc tcgtttagtg aaccgtcaga tcgcctggag
      901 acgccatcca cgctgttttg acctccatag aagacaccgg gaccgatcca gcctggcgcg
      961 ccggttctgg atccggttct caattgggtt ctaccggtta ggggccacca tggactataa
     1021 ggaccacgac ggagactaca aggatcatga tattgattac aaagacgatg acgataagat
     1081 ggccccaaag aagaagcgga aggtcggtat ccacggagtc ccagcagccg tagatttgag
     1141 aactttggga tattcacagc agcagcagga aaagatcaag cccaaagtga ggtcgacagt
     1201 cgcgcagcat cacgaagcgc tggtgggtca tgggtttaca catgcccaca tcgtagcctt
     1261 gtcgcagcac cctgcagccc ttggcacggt cgccgtcaag taccaggaca tgattgcggc
     1321 gttgccggaa gccacacatg aggcgatcgt cggtgtgggg aaacagtgga gcggagcccg
     1381 agcgcttgag gccctgttga cggtcgcggg agagctgaga gggcctcccc ttcagctgga
     1441 cacgggccag ttgctgaaga tcgcgaagcg gggaggagtc acggcggtcg aggcggtgca
     1501 cgcgtggcgc aatgcgctca cgggagcacc cctcaacctg acagagaccg cggccgcatt
     1561 aggcacccca ggctttacac tttatgcttc cggctcgtat aatgtgtgga ttttgagtta
     1621 ggatccgtcg agattttcag gagctaagga agctaaaatg gagaaaaaaa tcactggata
     1681 taccaccgtt gatatatccc aatggcatcg taaagaacat tttgaggcat ttcagtcagt
     1741 tgctcaatgt acctataacc agaccgttca gctggatatt acggcctttt taaagaccgt
     1801 aaagaaaaat aagcacaagt tttatccggc ctttattcac attcttgccc gcctgatgaa
     1861 tgctcatccg gaattccgta tggcaatgaa agacggtgag ctggtgatat gggatagtgt
     1921 tcacccttgt tacaccgttt tccatgagca aactgaaacg ttttcatcgc tctggagtga
     1981 ataccacgac gatttccggc agtttctaca catatattcg caagatgtgg cgtgttacgg
     2041 tgaaaacctg gcctatttcc ctaaagggtt tattgagaat atgtttttcg tctcagccaa
     2101 tccctgggtg agtttcacca gttttgattt aaacgtggcc aatatggaca acttcttcgc
     2161 ccccgttttc accatgggca aatattatac gcaaggcgac aaggtgctga tgccgctggc
     2221 gattcaggtt catcatgccg tttgtgatgg cttccatgtc ggcagaatgc ttaatgaatt
     2281 acaacagtac tgcgatgagt ggcagggcgg ggcgtaaaga tctggatccg gcttactaaa
     2341 agccagataa cagtatgcgt atttgcgcgc tgatttttgc ggtataagaa tatatactga
     2401 tatgtatacc cgaagtatgt caaaaagagg tatgctatga agcagcgtat tacagtgaca
     2461 gttgacagcg acagctatca gttgctcaag gcatatatga tgtcaatatc tccggtctgg
     2521 taagcacaac catgcagaat gaagcccgtc gtctgcgtgc cgaacgctgg aaagcggaaa
     2581 atcaggaagg gatggctgag gtcgcccggt ttattgaaat gaacggctct tttgctgacg
     2641 agaacagggg ctggtgaaat gcagtttaag gtttacacct ataaaagaga gagccgttat
     2701 cgtctgtttg tggatgtaca gagtgatatt attgacacgc ccgggcgacg gatggtgatc
     2761 cccctggcca gtgcacgtct gctgtcagat aaagtctccc gtgaacttta cccggtggtg
     2821 catatcgggg atgaaagctg gcgcatgatg accaccgata tggccagtgt gccggtctcc
     2881 gttatcgggg aagaagtggc tgatctcagc caccgcgaaa atgacatcaa aaacgccatt
     2941 aacctgatgt tctggggaat ataaatgtca ggctccctta tacacagcca gtctgcaggt
     3001 cgacggtctc gactcacgcc tgagcaggta gtggctattg catccaacat cgggggcaga
     3061 cccgcactgg agtcaatcgt ggcccagctt tcgaggccgg accccgcgct ggccgcactc
     3121 actaatgatc atcttgtagc gctggcctgc ctcggcggac gacccgcctt ggatgcggtg
     3181 aagaaggggc tcccgcacgc gcctgcattg attaagcgga ccaacagaag gattcccgag
     3241 aggacatcac atcgagtggc aggcctgcag ggaagtggaa gtatggtgag caagggcgag
     3301 gagctgttca ccggggtggt gcccatcctg gtcgagctgg acggcgacgt aaacggccac
     3361 aagttcagcg tgtccggcga gggcgagggc gatgccacct acggcaagct gaccctgaag
     3421 ctgatctgca ccaccggcaa gctgcccgtg ccctggccca ccctcgtgac caccctgggc
     3481 tacggcctgc agtgcttcgc ccgctacccc gaccacatga agcagcacga cttcttcaag
     3541 tccgccatgc ccgaaggcta cgtccaggag cgcaccatct tcttcaagga cgacggcaac
     3601 tacaagaccc gcgccgaggt gaagttcgag ggcgacaccc tggtgaaccg catcgagctg
     3661 aagggcatcg acttcaagga ggacggcaac atcctggggc acaagctgga gtacaactac
     3721 aacagccaca acgtctatat caccgccgac aagcagaaga acggcatcaa ggccaacttc
     3781 aagatccgcc acaacatcga ggacggcggc gtgcagctcg ccgaccacta ccagcagaac
     3841 acccccatcg gcgacggccc cgtgctgctg cccgacaacc actacctgag ctaccagtcc
     3901 aagctgagca aagaccccaa cgagaagcgc gatcacatgg tcctgctgga gttcgtgacc
     3961 gccgccggga tcactctcgg catggacgag ctgtacaagt agtctagagg gcccgtttaa
     4021 acccgctgat cagcctcgac tgtgccttct agttgccagc catctgttgt ttgcccctcc
     4081 cccgtgcctt ccttgaccct ggaaggtgcc actcccactg tcctttccta ataaaatgag
     4141 gaaattgcat cgcattgtct gagtaggtgt cattctattc tggggggtgg ggtggggcag
     4201 gacagcaagg gggaggattg ggaagacaat agcaggcatg ctggggatgc ggtgggctct
     4261 atggcttctg aggcggaaag aaccagctgg ggctctaggg ggtatccccn nnnnnnnnnn
     4321 nnnnnnnnnn nnnnnnnnnn nnnnnnnnnn nnnnnnnnnn nnnnnnnnnn nnnnnnnnnn
     4381 nnnnnnnnnn nnnnnnnnnn nnnnnnnnnn nnnnnnnnnn nnnnnnnnnn nnncnnnnnn
     4441 nnnnnnnnnn nnnnnnnnnn nnnnnnnnnn nnnnnnnnnn nnnnnnnnnn nnnnnnnnnn
     4501 nnnnnnnnnn nnnnnnnnnn nnnnnannnn nnnnnnnnnn nnnnnnnnnn nnnnnnnnnn
     4561 nnnnnnnnnn nnnnnccttt gacgttggag tccacgttct ttaatagtgg actcttgttc
     4621 caaactggaa caacactcaa ccctatctcg gtctattctt ttgatttata agggattttg
     4681 ccgatttcgg cctattggtt aaaaaatgag ctgatttaac aaaaatttaa cgcgaattaa
     4741 ttctgtggaa tgtgtgtcag ttagggtgtg gaaagtcccc aggctcccca gcaggcagaa
     4801 gtatgcaaag catgcatctc aattagtcag caaccaggtg tggaaagtcc ccaggctccc
     4861 cagcaggcag aagtatgcaa agcatgcatc tcaattagtc agcaaccata gtcccgcccc
     4921 taactccgcc catcccgccc ctaactccgc ccagttccgc ccattctccg ccccatggct
     4981 gactaatttt ttttatttat gcagaggccg aggccgcctc tgcctctgag ctattccaga
     5041 agtagtgagg aggctttttt ggaggcctag gcttttgcaa aaagctcccg ggagcttgta
     5101 tatccatttt cggatctgat cagcacgtga tgaaaaagcc tgaactcacc gcgacgtctg
     5161 tcgagaagtt tctgatcgaa aagttcgaca gcgtctccga cctgatgcag ctctcggagg
     5221 gcgaagaatc tcgtgctttc agcttcgatg taggagggcg tggatatgtc ctgcgggtaa
     5281 atagctgcgc cgatggtttc tacaaagatc gttatgttta tcggcacttt gcatcggccg
     5341 cgctcccgat tccggaagtg cttgacattg gggaattcag cgagagcctg acctattgca
     5401 tctcccgccg tgcacagggt gtcacgttgc aagacctgcc tgaaaccgaa ctgcccgctg
     5461 ttctgcagcc ggtcgcggag gccatggatg cgatcgctgc ggccgatctt agccagacga
     5521 gcgggttcgg cccattcgga ccgcaaggaa tcggtcaata cactacatgg cgtgatttca
     5581 tatgcgcgat tgctgatccc catgtgtatc actggcaaac tgtgatggac gacaccgtca
     5641 gtgcgtccgt cgcgcaggct ctcgatgagc tgatgctttg ggccgaggac tgccccgaag
     5701 tccggcacct cgtgcacgcg gatttcggct ccaacaatgt cctgacggac aatggccgca
     5761 taacagcggt cattgactgg agcgaggcga tgttcgggga ttcccaatac gaggtcgcca
     5821 acatcttctt ctggaggccg tggttggctt gtatggagca gcagacgcgc tacttcgagc
     5881 ggaggcatcc ggagcttgca ggatcgccgc ggctccgggc gtatatgctc cgcattggtc
     5941 ttgaccaact ctatcagagc ttggttgacg gcaatttcga tgatgcagct tgggcgcagg
     6001 gtcgatgcga cgcaatcgtc cgatccggag ccgggactgt cgggcgtaca caaatcgccc
     6061 gcagaagcgc ggccgtctgg accgatggct gtgtagaagt actcgccgat agtggaaacc
     6121 gacgccccag cactcgtccg agggcaaagg aatagcacgt gctacgagat ttcgattcca
     6181 ccgccgcctt ctatgaaagg ttgggcttcg gaatcgtttt ccgggacgcc ggctggatga
     6241 tcctccagcg cggggatctc atgctggagt tcttcgccca ccccaacttg tttattgcag
     6301 cttataatgg ttacaaataa agcaatagca tcacaaattt cacaaataaa gcattttttt
     6361 cactgcattc tagttgtggt ttgtccaaac tcatcaatgt atcttatcat gtctgtatac
     6421 cgtcgacctc tagctagagc ttggcgtaat catggtcata gctgtttcct gtgtgaaatt
     6481 gttatccgct cacaattcca cacaacatac gagccggaag cataaagtgt aaagcctggg
     6541 gtgcctaatg agtgagctaa ctcacattaa ttgcgttgcg ctcactgccc gctttccagt
     6601 cgggaaacct gtcgtgccag ctgcattaat gaatcggcca acgcgcgggg agaggcggtt
     6661 tgcgtattgg gcgctcttcc gcttcctcgc tcactgactc gctgcgctcg gtcgttcggc
     6721 tgcggcgagc ggtatcagct cactcaaagg cggtaatacg gttatccaca gaatcagggg
     6781 ataacgcagg aaagaacatg tgagcaaaag gccagcaaaa ggccaggaac cgtaaaaagg
     6841 ccgcgttgct ggcgtttttc cataggctcc gcccccctga cgagcatcac aaaaatcgac
     6901 gctcaagtca gaggtggcga aacccgacag gactataaag ataccaggcg tttccccctg
     6961 gaagctccct cgtgcgctct cctgttccga ccctgccgct taccggatac ctgtccgcct
     7021 ttctcccttc gggaagcgtg gcgctttctc atagctcacg ctgtaggtat ctcagttcgg
     7081 tgtaggtcgt tcgctccaag ctgggctgtg tgcacgaacc ccccgttcag cccgaccgct
     7141 gcgccttatc cggtaactat cgtcttgagt ccaacccggt aagacacgac ttatcgccac
     7201 tggcagcagc cactggtaac aggattagca gagcgaggta tgtaggcggt gctacagagt
     7261 tcttgaagtg gtggcctaac tacggctaca ctagaagaac agtatttggt atctgcgctc
     7321 tgctgaagcc agttaccttc ggaaaaagag ttggtagctc ttgatccggc aaacaaacca
     7381 ccgctggtag cggttttttt gtttgcaagc agcagattac gcgcagaaaa aaaggatctc
     7441 aagaagatcc tttgatcttt tctacggggt ctgacgctca gtggaacgaa aactcacgtt
     7501 aagggatttt ggtcatgaga ttatcaaaaa ggatcttcac ctagatcctt ttaaattaaa
     7561 aatgaagttt taaatcaatc taaagtatat atgagtaaac ttggtctgac agttaccaat
     7621 gcttaatcag tgaggcacct atctcagcga tctgtctatt tcgttcatcc atagttgcct
     7681 gactccccgt cgtgtagata actacgatac gggagggctt accatctggc cccagtgctg
     7741 caatgatacc gcgagaacca cgctcaccgg ctccagattt atcagcaata aaccagccag
     7801 ccggaagggc cgagcgcaga agtggtcctg caactttatc cgcctccatc cagtctatta
     7861 attgttgccg ggaagctaga gtaagtagtt cgccagttaa tagtttgcgc aacgttgttg
     7921 ccattgctac aggcatcgtg gtgtcacgct cgtcgtttgg tatggcttca ttcagctccg
     7981 gttcccaacg atcaaggcga gttacatgat cccccatgtt gtgcaaaaaa gcggttagct
     8041 ccttcggtcc tccgatcgtt gtcagaagta agttggccgc agtgttatca ctcatggtta
     8101 tggcagcact gcataattct cttactgtca tgccatccgt aagatgcttt tctgtgactg
     8161 gtgagtactc aaccaagtca ttctgagaat agtgtatgcg gcgaccgagt tgctcttgcc
     8221 cggcgtcaat acgggataat accgcgccac atagcagaac tttaaaagtg ctcatcattg
     8281 gaaaacgttc ttcggggcga aaactctcaa ggatcttacc gctgttgaga tccagttcga
     8341 tgtaacccac tcgtgcaccc aactgatctt cagcatcttt tactttcacc agcgtttctg
     8401 ggtgagcaaa aacaggaagg caaaatgccg caaaaaaggg aataagggcg acacggaaat
     8461 gttgaatact catactcttc ctttttcaat attattgaag catttatcag ggttattgtc
     8521 tcatgagcgg atacatattt gaatgtattt agaaaaataa acaaataggg gttccgcgca
     8581 catttccccg aaaagtgcca cctgacgtc
//
